Addgene plasmid #28021: pEF1a-RoninDHSA-FLAG-IRES-Neo
Depositing lab: Thomas Zwaka. Publication: Ronin/Hcf-1 binds to a hyperconserved enhancer element and regulates genes involved in the growth of embryonic stem cells. Dejosez M, Levine SS, Frampton GM, Whyte WA, Stratton SA, Barton MC, Gunaratne PH, Young RA, Zwaka TP. Genes Dev. 2010 Jul 15. 24(14):1479-84. 10.1101/gad.1935210 PubMed 20581084.
Backbone
  Vector backbone: pEF1a-IRES-Neo
  Backbone size w/o insert (bp): 5633
  Vector type: Mammalian Expression
  Selectable markers: Neomycin (select with G418)
Growth in bacteria
  Bacterial resistance: Ampicillin, 100 μg/mL
  Growth temperature: 37°C
  Growth strain: DH5alpha
  Copy number: High Copy
Gene/Insert
  Gene/Insert name: Ronin (alt names: Thap11; pTZ1755)
  Species: H. sapiens (human)
  Mutation: DHSA mutation (Y246A) of the previously defined HCF-1-binding motif. By yeast two-hybrid assay, this change completely abolished the ability of Ronin to interact with Hcf-1
  Entrez Gene: THAP11 (a.k.a. HRIHFB2206, CTG-B43a, CTG-B45d, RONIN)
  Tag / fusion protein: FLAG (C terminal on insert)
  Cloning method: Restriction Enzyme; 5′ cloning site BglII (not destroyed); 3′ cloning site XbaI (not destroyed)
  Sequencing primers: 5′ n/a
Resource information
  A portion of this plasmid was derived from a plasmid made by: To obtain the pEF1a-Ronin-Flag-Ires-Neo vector, we cloned the PCR product into pEF1-Luc-IRES-Neo (the kind gift of David Spencer, Baylor College of Medicine) using BglII and XbaI, replacing the luciferase gene with Ronin. The DHSA mutation (Y246A) was introduced by site-directed mutagenesis
Terms and licenses: Academic/Nonprofit Terms; Industry Terms: Not Available to Industry
Depositor comments: Even though the XbaI site is still present, XbaI does not cut this plasmid anymore, possibly due to methylation.
How to cite: pEF1a-RoninDHSA-FLAG-IRES-Neo was a gift from Thomas Zwaka (Addgene plasmid # 28021 ; http://n2t.net/addgene:28021 ; RRID:Addgene_28021)
