[The description below was written by a language model from this plasmid's Addgene catalogue record and pLannotate feature annotations shown in this document.]
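Description:
pEF1a-RoninDHSA-FLAG-IRES-Neo is a 6.6 kb mammalian expression plasmid built on the pEF1a-IRES-Neo backbone. It expresses a mutant form of human Ronin (THAP11) that cannot bind Hcf-1. In bacteria it is maintained at high copy through a ColE1/pUC-type origin and selected with ampicillin via the bla gene. An f1 phage origin is also present, along with short remnants of lacZα, bom and rop that are leftovers of the backbone's ancestry rather than functional parts.

The expression unit is a single bicistronic transcript driven by the strong constitutive human EF-1α promoter, followed by a chimeric β-globin/immunoglobulin intron that helps boost expression. A T7 promoter sits just upstream of the coding region. The THAP11 open reading frame was cloned between BglII and XbaI, replacing a luciferase gene in the parental vector. It carries a C-terminal FLAG epitope, which the annotation software picks up only as a short fragment of a 3xFLAG, consistent with a single tag. Site-directed mutagenesis introduced the DHSA change (Y246A) in the previously defined HCF-1-binding motif, and the record states that in a yeast two-hybrid assay this completely abolished the Ronin–Hcf-1 interaction. Downstream, an EMCV IRES drives translation of the neomycin phosphotransferase gene from the same mRNA, so G418-resistant cells should also express the tagged protein. A synthetic poly(A) signal ends the transcript.

The associated study examined Ronin/Hcf-1 binding to a conserved enhancer element and its regulation of growth-related genes in embryonic stem cells. This plasmid fits as an interaction-deficient counterpart to the wild-type Ronin-FLAG construct, suited to stable or transient expression and FLAG-based detection or pull-down. The depositor notes that the XbaI site, though retained, is no longer cut, possibly because of methylation.
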