Features (pLannotate 1.2.2; 15 found; start..end, strand, type, name):
     19..1181    +  promoter       EF-1α promoter: strong constitutive promoter for human elongation factor EF-1α
   1220..1352    +  intron         chimeric intron: chimera between introns from human β-globin and immunoglobulin heavy chain genes
   1397..1415    +  promoter       T7 promoter: promoter for bacteriophage T7 RNA polymerase
   1437..2375    +  CDS            THAP11: THA11_HUMAN - Experimental evidence at protein level: Swiss-Prot protein existence level 1. Transcriptional repressor that plays a central role for embryogenesis and the pluripotency of embryonic stem (ES) cells. Sequence-specific DNA-binding factor that represses gene expression in pluripotent ES cells by directly binding to key genetic loci and recruiting epigenetic modifiers (By similarity). From Homo sapiens (Human).
   2376..2392    +  CDS            3xFLAG (fragment): three tandem FLAG® epitope tags
   2439..3011    +  misc_feature   IRES: internal ribosome entry site (IRES) of the encephalomyocarditis virus (EMCV)
   3019..3810    +  CDS            NeoR/KanR: aminoglycoside phosphotransferase from Tn5; aph(3')-II (or nptII); confers resistance to neomycin, kanamycin, and G418 (Geneticin®)
   3874..3922    +  polyA_signal   poly(A) signal: synthetic polyadenylation signal
   3946..4013    +  CDS            lacZα (fragment): LacZα fragment of β-galactosidase; lacZ fragment
   4017..4472    +  rep_origin     f1 ori (sequence partly withheld): f1 bacteriophage origin of replication; arrow indicates direction of (+) strand synthesis
   4475..4574    -  misc_feature   bom (fragment): basis of mobility region from pBR322
   4676..4711    -  CDS            rop (fragment): Rop protein, which maintains plasmids at low copy number; rop
   4806..4910    +  promoter       AmpR promoter: bla
   4911..5771    +  CDS            AmpR: β-lactamase; bla; confers resistance to ampicillin, carbenicillin, and related antibiotics
   5942..6530    +  rep_origin     ori: high-copy-number ColE1/pMB1/pBR322/pUC origin of replication
>Addgene plasmid #28021 | pEF1a-RoninDHSA-FLAG-IRES-Neo | depositor full sequence | sequence record 13261 | Author sequence
CCAATTCAAGCTTCGTGAGGCTCCGGTGCCCGTCAGTGGGCAGAGCGCACATCGCCCACAGTCCCCGAGA
AGTTGGGGGGAGGGGTCGGCAATTGAACCGGTGCCTAGAGAAGGTGGCGCGGGGTAAACTGGGAAAGTGA
TGTCGTGTACTGGCTCCGCCTTTTTCCCGAGGGTGGGGGAGAACCGTATATAAGTGCAGTAGTCGCCGTG
AACGTTCTTTTTCGCAACGGGTTTGCCGCCAGAACACAGGTAAGTGCCGTGTGTGGTTCCCGCGGGCCTG
GCCTCTTTACGGGTTATGGCCCTTGCGTGCCTTGAATTACTTCCACCTGGCTCCAGTACGTGATTCTTGA
TCCCGAGCTGGAGCCAGGGGCGGGCCTTGCGCTTTAGGAGCCCCTTCGCCTCGTGCTTGAGTTGAGGCCT
GGCCTGGGCGCTGGGGCCGCCGCGTGCGAATCTGGTGGCACCTTCGCGCCTGTCTCGCTGCTTTCGATAA
GTCTCTAGCCATTTAAAATTTTTGATGACCTGCTGCGACGCTTTTTTTCTGGCAAGATAGTCTTGTAAAT
GCGGGCCAGGATCTGCACACTGGTATTTCGGTTTTTGGGCCCGCGGCCGGCGACGGGGCCCGTGCGTCCC
AGCGCACATGTTCGGCGAGGCGGGGCCTGCGAGCGCGGCCACCGAGAATCGGACGGGGGTAGTCTCAAGC
TGGCCGGCCTGCTCTGGTGCCTGGCCTCGCGCCGCCGTGTATCGCCCCGCCCTGGGCGGCAAGGCTGGCC
CGGTCGGCACCAGTTGCGTGAGCGGAAAGATGGCCGCTTCCCGGCCCTGCTCCAGGGGGCTCAAAATGGA
GGACGCGGCGCTCGGGAGAGCGGGCGGGTGAGTCACCCACACAAAGGAAAAGGGCCTTTCCGTCCTCAGC
CGTCGCTTCATGTGACTCCACGGAGTACCGGGCGCCGTCCAGGCACCTCGATTAGTTCTGGAGCTTTTGG
AGTACGTCGTCTTTAGGTTGGGGGGAGGGGTTTTATGCGATGGAGTTTCCCCACACTGAGTGGGTGGAGA
CTGAAGTTAGGCCAGCTTGGCACTTGATGTAATTCTCCTTGGAATTTGGCCTTTTTGAGTTTGGATCTTG
GTTCATTCTCAAGCCTCAGACAGTGGTTCAAAGTTTTTTTCTTCCATTTCAGGTGTCGTGAACACGGGCT
GCAGAAGTTGGTCGTGAGGCACTGGGCAGGTAAGTATCAAGGTTACAAGACAGGTTTAAGGAGACCAATA
GAAACTGGGCTTGTCGAGACAGAGAAGACTCTTGCGTTTCTGATAGGCACCTATTGGTCTTACTGACATC
CACTTTGCCTTTCTCTCCACAGGTGTCCACTCCCAGTTCAATTACAGCTCTTAAGGCTAGAGTACTTAAT
ACGACTCACTATAGGCTAGCCTCGAGATCTGCCACCATGCCTGGCTTTACGTGCTGCGTGCCAGGCTGCT
ACAACAACTCGCACCGGGACAAGGCGCTGCACTTCTACACGTTTCCAAAGGACGCTGAGTTGCGGCGCCT
CTGGCTCAAGAACGTGTCGCGTGCCGGCGTCAGTGGGTGCTTCTCCACCTTCCAGCCCACCACAGGCCAC
CGTCTCTGCAGCGTTCACTTCCAGGGCGGCCGCAAGACCTACACGGTACGCGTCCCCACCATCTTCCCGC
TGCGCGGCGTCAATGAGCGCAAAGTAGCGCGCAGACCCGCTGGGGCCGCGGCCGCCCGCCGCAGGCAGCA
GCAGCAACAGCAGCAGCAGCAGCAACAGCAGCAACAGCAGCAGCAGCAGCAACAGCAGCAGCAGCAGCAG
CAGCAGCAGTCCTCACCCTCTGCCTCCACTGCCCAGACTGCCCAGCTGCAGCCGAACCTGGTATCTGCTT
CCGCGGCCGTGCTTCTCACCCTTCAGGCCACTGTAGACAGCAGTCAGGCTCCGGGATCCGTACAGCCGGC
GCCCATCACTCCCACTGGAGAAGACGTGAAGCCCATCGATCTCACAGTGCAAGTGGAGTTTGCAGCCGCA
GAGGGCGCAGCCGCTGCGGCCGCCGCGTCGGAGTTACAGGCTGCTACCGCAGGGCTGGAGGCTGCCGAGT
GCCCTATGGGCCCCCAGTTGGTGGTGGTAGGGGAAGAGGGCTTCCCTGATACTGGCTCCGACCATTCGGC
CTCCTTGTCGTCAGGCACCACGGAGGAGGAGCTCCTGCGCAAGCTGAATGAGCAGCGGGACATCCTGGCT
CTGATGGAAGTGAAGATGAAAGAGATGAAAGGCAGCATTCGCCACCTGCGTCTCACTGAGGCCAAGCTGC
GCGAAGAACTGCGTGAGAAGGATCGGCTGCTTGCCATGGCTGTCATCCGCAAGAAGCACGGAATGGATTA
CAAGGATGACGATAAGTGATCTAGAGTCGACCCGGGCGGCCGCTCTAGCCCAATTCCGCCCCTCTCCCTC
CCCCCCCCCTAACGTTACTGGCCGAAGCCGCTTGGAATAAGGCCGGTGTGCGTTTGTCTATATGTTATTT
TCCACCATATTGCCGTCTTTTGGCAATGTGAGGGCCCGGAAACCTGGCCCTGTCTTCTTGACGAGCATTC
CTAGGGGTCTTTCCCCTCTCGCCAAAGGAATGCAAGGTCTGTTGAATGTCGTGAAGGAAGCAGTTCCTCT
GGAAGCTTCTTGAAGACAAACAACGTCTGTAGCGACCCTTTGCAGGCAGCGGAACCCCCCACCTGGCGAC
AGGTGCCTCTGCGGCCAAAAGCCACGTGTATAAGATACACCTGCAAAGGCGGCACAACCCCAGTGCCACG
TTGTGAGTTGGATAGTTGTGGAAAGAGTCAAATGGCTCTCCTCAAGCGTATTCAACAAGGGGCTGAAGGA
TGCCCAGAAGGTACCCCATTGTATGGGATCTGATCTGGGGCCTCGGTGCACATGCTTTACATGTGTTTAG
TCGAGGTTAAAAAACGTCTAGGCCCCCCGAACCACGGGGACGTGGTTTTCCTTTGAAAAACACGATGATA
ATATGGGCATTGAACAAGATGGATTGCACGCAGGTTCTCCGGCCGCTTGGGTGGAGAGGCTATTCGGCTA
TGACTGGGCACAACAGACAATCGGCTGCTCTGATGCCGCCGTGTTCCGGCTGTCAGCGCAGGGGCGCCCG
GTTCTTTTTGTCAAGACCGACCTGTCCGGTGCCCTGAATGAACTGCAGGACGAGGCAGCGCGGCTATCGT
GGCTGGCCACGACGGGCGTTCCTTGCGCAGCTGTGCTCGACGTTGTCACTGAAGCGGGAAGGGACTGGCT
GCTATTGGGCGAAGTGCCGGGGCAGGATCTCCTGTCATCTCACCTTGCTCCTGCCGAGAAAGTATCCATC
ATGGCTGATGCAATGCGGCGGCTGCATACGCTTGATCCGGCTACCTGCCCATTCGACCACCAAGCGAAAC
ATCGCATCGAGCGAGCACGTACTCGGATGGAAGCCGGTCTTGTCGATCAGGATGATCTGGACGAAGAGCA
TCAGGGGCTCGCGCCAGCCGAACTGTTCGCCAGGCTCAAGGCGCGCATGCCCGACGGCGAGGATCTCGTC
GTGACCCATGGCGATGCCTGCTTGCCGAATATCATGGTGGAAAATGGCCGCTTTTCTGGATTCATCGACT
GTGGCCGGCTGGGTGTGGCGGACCGCTATCAGGACATAGCGTTGGCTACCCGTGATATTGCTGAAGAGCT
TGGCGGCGAATGGGCTGACCGCTTCCTCGTGCTTTACGGTATCGCCGCTCCCGATTCGCAGCGCATCGCC
TTCTATCGCCTTCTTGACGAGTTCTTCTGAGCGGGACTCTGGGGTTCGAAATGACCGACCAAGCGACGCC
CAACCTGCCATCACGATGGCCGCAATAAAATATCTTTATTTTCATTACATCTGTGTGTTGGTTTTTTGTG
TGAATCGATAGCGATAAGGATCCGGGCTGGCGTAATAGCGAAGAGGCCCGCACCGATCGCCCTTCCCAAC
AGTTGCGCAGCCTGAATGGCGAATGG
[124 nt withheld, positions 4017-4140]
C
[56 nt withheld, positions 4142-4197]
AGCTTTACGGCACCTCGACCG
[64 nt withheld, positions 4219-4282]
CCTTTGACGTTGGAGTCCACGTTCTTT
[37 nt withheld, positions 4310-4346]
ACCCTATCTCGGTCTATTCTTTTGATTTATAAGGGATTTTGCCGATTTCGGCCTATTGGTTAAAAAATGA
GCTGATTTAACAAATATTTAACGCGAATTTTAACAAAATATTAACGTTTACAATTTCGCCTGATGCGGTA
TTTTCTCCTTACGCATCTGTGCGGTATTTCACACCGCATATGGTGCACTCTCAGTACAATCTGCTCTGAT
GCCGCATAGTTAAGCCAGCCCCGACACCCGCCAACACCCGCTGACGCGCCCTGACGGGCTTGTCTGCTCC
CGGCATCCGCTTACAGACAAGCTGTGACCGTCTCCGGGAGCTGCATGTGTCAGAGGTTTTCACCGTCATC
ACCGAAACGCGCGAGACGAAAGGGCCTCGTGATACGCCTATTTTTATAGGTTAATGTCATGATAATAATG
GTTTCTTAGACGTCAGGTGGCACTTTTCGGGGAAATGTGCGCGGAACCCCTATTTGTTTATTTTTCTAAA
TACATTCAAATATGTATCCGCTCATGAGACAATAACCCTGATAAATGCTTCAATAATATTGAAAAAGGAA
GAGTATGAGTATTCAACATTTCCGTGTCGCCCTTATTCCCTTTTTTGCGGCATTTTGCCTTCCTGTTTTT
GCTCACCCAGAAACGCTGGTGAAAGTAAAAGATGCTGAAGATCAGTTGGGTGCACGAGTGGGTTACATCG
AACTGGATCTCAACAGCGGTAAGATCCTTGAGAGTTTTCGCCCCGAAGAACGTTTTCCAATGATGAGCAC
TTTTAAAGTTCTGCTATGTGGCGCGGTATTATCCCGTATTGACGCCGGGCAAGAGCAACTCGGTCGCCGC
ATACACTATTCTCAGAATGACTTGGTTGAGTACTCACCAGTCACAGAAAAGCATCTTACGGATGGCATGA
CAGTAAGAGAATTATGCAGTGCTGCCATAACCATGAGTGATAACACTGCGGCCAACTTACTTCTGACAAC
GATCGGAGGACCGAAGGAGCTAACCGCTTTTTTGCACAACATGGGGGATCATGTAACTCGCCTTGATCGT
TGGGAACCGGAGCTGAATGAAGCCATACCAAACGACGAGCGTGACACCACGATGCCTGTAGCAATGGCAA
CAACGTTGCGCAAACTATTAACTGGCGAACTACTTACTCTAGCTTCCCGGCAACAATTAATAGACTGGAT
GGAGGCGGATAAAGTTGCAGGACCACTTCTGCGCTCGGCCCTTCCGGCTGGCTGGTTTATTGCTGATAAA
TCTGGAGCCGGTGAGCGTGGGTCTCGCGGTATCATTGCAGCACTGGGGCCAGATGGTAAGCCCTCCCGTA
TCGTAGTTATCTACACGACGGGGAGTCAGGCAACTATGGATGAACGAAATAGACAGATCGCTGAGATAGG
TGCCTCACTGATTAAGCATTGGTAACTGTCAGACCAAGTTTACTCATATATACTTTAGATTGATTTAAAA
CTTCATTTTTAATTTAAAAGGATCTAGGTGAAGATCCTTTTTGATAATCTCATGACCAAAATCCCTTAAC
GTGAGTTTTCGTTCCACTGAGCGTCAGACCCCGTAGAAAAGATCAAAGGATCTTCTTGAGATCCTTTTTT
TCTGCGCGTAATCTGCTGCTTGCAAACAAAAAAACCACCGCTACCAGCGGTGGTTTGTTTGCCGGATCAA
GAGCTACCAACTCTTTTTCCGAAGGTAACTGGCTTCAGCAGAGCGCAGATACCAAATACTGTCCTTCTAG
TGTAGCCGTAGTTAGGCCACCACTTCAAGAACTCTGTAGCACCGCCTACATACCTCGCTCTGCTAATCCT
GTTACCAGTGGCTGCTGCCAGTGGCGATAAGTCGTGTCTTACCGGGTTGGACTCAAGACGATAGTTACCG
GATAAGGCGCAGCGGTCGGGCTGAACGGGGGGTTCGTGCACACAGCCCAGCTTGGAGCGAACGACCTACA
CCGAACTGAGATACCTACAGCGTGAGCTATGAGAAAGCGCCACGCTTCCCGAAGGGAGAAAGGCGGACAG
GTATCCGGTAAGCGGCAGGGTCGGAACAGGAGAGCGCACGAGGGAGCTTCCAGGGGGAAACGCCTGGTAT
CTTTATAGTCCTGTCGGGTTTCGCCACCTCTGACTTGAGCGTCGATTTTTGTGATGCTCGTCAGGGGGGC
GGAGCCTATGGAAAAACGCCAGCAACGCGGCCTTTTTACGGTTCCTGGCCTTTTGCTGGCCTTTTGCTCA
CATGGCTCGACAGATCCC
