>Addgene plasmid #28021 | pEF1a-RoninDHSA-FLAG-IRES-Neo | addgene partial sequence | sequence record 34318 | 28021 with hRonin-F (5' CGTCAATGAGCGCAAAGTAG 3')
CCGCAGGCAGCAGCAGCAACAGCAGCAGCAGCAGCAACAGCAGCAACAGCAGCAGCAGCAGCAACAGCAG
CAGCAGCAGCAGCAGCAGCAGTCCTCACCCTCTGCCTCCACTGCCCAGACTGCCCAGCTGCAGCCGAACC
TGGTATCTGCTTCCGCGGCCGTGCTTCTCACCCTTCAGGCCACTGTAGACAGCAGTCAGGCTCCGGGATC
CGTACAGCCGGCGCCCATCACTCCCACTGGAGAAGACGTGAAGCCCATCGATCTCACAGTGCAAGTGGAG
TTTGCAGCCGCAGAGGGCGCAGCCGCTGCGGCCGCCGCGTCGGAGTTACAGGCTGCTACCGCAGGGCTGG
AGGCTGCCGAGTGCCCTATGGGCCCCCAGTTGGTGGTGGTAGGGGAAGAGGGCTTCCCTGATACTGGCTC
CGACCATTCGGCCTCCTTGTCGTCAGGCACCACGGAGGAGGAGCTCCTGCGCAAGCTGAATGAGCAGCGG
GACATCCTGGCTCTGATGGAAGTGAAGATGAAAGAGATGAAAGGCAGCATTCGCCACCTGCGTCTCACTG
AGGCCAAGCTGCGCGAAGAACTGCGTGAGAAGGATCGGCTGCTTGCCATGGCTGTCATCCGCAAGAAGCA
CGGAATGGATTACAAGGATGACGATAAGTGATCTAGAGTCGACCCGGGCGGCCGCTCTAGCCCAATTCC
