>Addgene plasmid #28021 | pEF1a-RoninDHSA-FLAG-IRES-Neo | addgene partial sequence | sequence record 34319 | 28021 with EF-1a-F (5' TCAAGCCTCAGACAGTGGTTC 3')
AGGTTTAAGGAGACCAATAGAAACTGGGCTTGTCGAGACAGAGAAGACTCTTGCGTTTCTGATAGGCACC
TATTGGTCTTACTGACATCCACTTTGCCTTTCTCTCCACAGGTGTCCACTCCCAGTTCAATTACAGCTCT
TAAGGCTAGAGTACTTAATACGACTCACTATAGGCTAGCCTCGAGATCTGCCACCATGCCTGGCTTTACG
TGCTGCGTGCCAGGCTGCTACAACAACTCGCACCGGGACAAGGCGCTGCACTTCTACACGTTTCCAAAGG
ACGCTGAGTTGCGGCGCCTCTGGCTCAAGAACGTGTCGCGTGCCGGCGTCAGTGGGTGCTTCTCCACCTT
CCAGCCCACCACAGGCCACCGTCTCTGCAGCGTTCACTTCCAGGGCGGCCGCAAGACCTACACGGTACGC
GTCCCCACCATCTTCCCGCTGCGCGGCGTCAATGAGCGCAAAGTAGCGCGCAGACCCGCTGGGGCCGCGG
CCGCCCGCCGCAGGCAGCAGCAGCAACAGCAGCAGCAGCAGCAACAGCAGCAACAGCAGCAGCAGCAGCA
ACAGCAGCAGCAGCAGCAGCAGCAGCAGTCCTCACCCTCTGCCTCCACTGCCCAGACTGCCCAGCTGCAG
CCGAACCTGGTATCTGCTTCCGCGGCCGTGCTTCTCACCCTTCAGGCCACTGTAGACAGCAGTCAGGCTC
CGGGATCCGTACAGCCGGCGCCCATCACTCCCACTGGAGAAGACGTGAAGCCCATCGATCTCACAGTGCA
AGTGGA
